>Addgene plasmid #159454 | mCRISPRed pRSETB | addgene full sequence | sequence record 313972 | Addgene NGS Result
ACACCGAACTGAGATACCTACAGCGTGAGCTATGAGAAAGCGCCACGCTTCCCGAAGGGAGAAAGGCGGA
CAGGTATCCGGTAAGCGGCAGGGTCGGAACAGGAGAGCGCACGAGGGAGCTTCCAGGGGGAAACGCCTGG
TATCTTTATAGTCCTGTCGGGTTTCGCCACCTCTGACTTGAGCGTCGATTTTTGTGATGCTCGTCAGGGG
GGCGGAGCCTATGGAAAAACGCCAGCAACGCGGCCTTTTTACGGTTCCTGGCCTTTTGCTGGCCTTTTGC
TCACATGTTCTTTCCTGCGTTATCCCCTGATTCTGTGGATAACCGTATTACCGCCTTTGAGTGAGCTGAT
ACCGCTCGCCGCAGCCGAACGACCGAGCGCAGCGAGTCAGTGAGCGAGGAAGCGGAAGAGCGCCCAATAC
GCAAACCGCCTCTCCCCGCGCGTTGGCCGATTCATTAATGCAGGATCTCGATCCCGCGAAATTAATACGA
CTCACTATAGGGAGACCACAACGGTTTCCCTCTAGAAATAATTTTGTTTAACTTTAAGAAGGAGATATAC
ATATGCGGGGTTCTCATCACCATCATCACCACCATCATCACCACGGTATGGCTAGCATGACTGGTGGACA
GCAAATGGGTCGGGATCTGTACGACGATGACGATAAGGATCCGGCCACCATGGTGTCTAAGGGCGAAGAG
CTGATCAAGGAAAATATGCGTATGAAGGTGGTCATGGAAGGTTCGGTCAACGGCCACCAATTCAAATGCA
CAGGTGAAGGAGAAGGCCGCCCGTACGAAGGAGTGCAAACCATGAGGATCAAAGTCATCGAGGGAGGACC
CCTGCCATTTGCCTTTGACATTCTTGCCACGTCGTTCATGTATGGCAGCCGTACTTTTATCAAGTACCCG
GCCGATATTCCTGATTTCTTTAAACAGTCCTTTCCTGAGGGTTTTACTTGGGAAAGAGTTACGAGATACG
AAGATGGTGGAGTCGTCACCGTCACCCAGGACACCAGCCTTGAGGATGGCGAACTCGTTTACAACGTCAA
AGTCAGAGGGGTAAACTTTCCCTCCAATGGTCCCGTGATGCAGAAGAAGACCAAGGGCTGGGAGGCCGAC
ACAGAGATGATGTATCCAGCAGATGGTGGTCTGAGGGGATACCTTGATCGGGCACTGAAAGTTGATGGTG
GTGGCCATCTGCATTGCAACTTCGTAACAACTTACAGGTCAAAAAAGACCGTCGGGGACATCAAGATGCC
CGGTGTCCATGCCGTTGATCACCGCCTGGAAAGGATCGAGGAAAGTGACAATGAAACCTACGTAGTACAA
CGCGAAGTCGCAGTTGCCAAGTACAGCAACCTTGGTGGTGGGATGGACGAGCTGTACAAGTGATAATAGG
AATTCCTATAGTGTCACCTAAATGATCCGGCTGCTAACAAAGCCCGAAAGGAAGCTGAGTTGGCTGCTGC
CACCGCTGAGCAATAACTAGCATAACCCCTTGGGGCCTCTAAACGGGTCTTGAGGGGTTTTTTGCTGAAA
GGAGGAACTATATCCGGATCTGGCGTAATAGCGAAGAGGCCCGCACCGATCGCCCTTCCCAACAGTTGCG
CAGCCTGAATGGCGAATGGG
[124 nt withheld, positions 1631-1754]
C
[91 nt withheld, positions 1756-1846]
A
[49 nt withheld, positions 1848-1896]
CCTTTGACGTTGGAGTCCACGTTCTTT
[37 nt withheld, positions 1924-1960]
ACCCTATCTCGGTCTATTCTTTTGATTTATAAGGGATTTTGCCGATTTCGGCCTATTGGTTAAAAAATGA
GCTGATTTAACAAAAATTTAACGCGAATTTTAACAAAATATTAACGCTTACAATTTAGGTGGCACTTTTC
GGGGAAATGTGCGCGGAACCCCTATTTGTTTATTTTTCTAAATACATTCAAATATGTATCCGCTCATGAG
ACAATAACCCTGATAAATGCTTCAATAATATTGAAAAAGGAAGAGTATGAGTATTCAACATTTCCGTGTC
GCCCTTATTCCCTTTTTTGCGGCATTTTGCCTTCCTGTTTTTGCTCACCCAGAAACGCTGGTGAAAGTAA
AAGATGCTGAAGATCAGTTGGGTGCACGAGTGGGTTACATCGAACTGGATCTCAACAGCGGTAAGATCCT
TGAGAGTTTTCGCCCCGAAGAACGTTTTCCAATGATGAGCACTTTTAAAGTTCTGCTATGTGGCGCGGTA
TTATCCCGTATTGACGCCGGGCAAGAGCAACTCGGTCGCCGCATACACTATTCTCAGAATGACTTGGTTG
AGTACTCACCAGTCACAGAAAAGCATCTTACGGATGGCATGACAGTAAGAGAATTATGCAGTGCTGCCAT
AACCATGAGTGATAACACTGCGGCCAACTTACTTCTGACAACGATCGGAGGACCGAAGGAGCTAACCGCT
TTTTTGCACAACATGGGGGATCATGTAACTCGCCTTGATCGTTGGGAACCGGAGCTGAATGAAGCCATAC
CAAACGACGAGCGTGACACCACGATGCCTGTAGCAATGGCAACAACGTTGCGCAAACTATTAACTGGCGA
ACTACTTACTCTAGCTTCCCGGCAACAATTAATAGACTGGATGGAGGCGGATAAAGTTGCAGGACCACTT
CTGCGCTCGGCCCTTCCGGCTGGCTGGTTTATTGCTGATAAATCTGGAGCCGGTGAGCGTGGGTCTCGCG
GTATCATTGCAGCACTGGGGCCAGATGGTAAGCCCTCCCGTATCGTAGTTATCTACACGACGGGGAGTCA
GGCAACTATGGATGAACGAAATAGACAGATCGCTGAGATAGGTGCCTCACTGATTAAGCATTGGTAACTG
TCAGACCAAGTTTACTCATATATACTTTAGATTGATTTAAAACTTCATTTTTAATTTAAAAGGATCTAGG
TGAAGATCCTTTTTGATAATCTCATGACCAAAATCCCTTAACGTGAGTTTTCGTTCCACTGAGCGTCAGA
CCCCGTAGAAAAGATCAAAGGATCTTCTTGAGATCCTTTTTTTCTGCGCGTAATCTGCTGCTTGCAAACA
AAAAAACCACCGCTACCAGCGGTGGTTTGTTTGCCGGATCAAGAGCTACCAACTCTTTTTCCGAAGGTAA
CTGGCTTCAGCAGAGCGCAGATACCAAATACTGTTCTTCTAGTGTAGCCGTAGTTAGGCCACCACTTCAA
GAACTCTGTAGCACCGCCTACATACCTCGCTCTGCTAATCCTGTTACCAGTGGCTGCTGCCAGTGGCGAT
AAGTCGTGTCTTACCGGGTTGGACTCAAGACGATAGTTACCGGATAAGGCGCAGCGGTCGGGCTGAACGG
GGGGTTCGTGCACACAGCCCAGCTTGGAGCGAACGACCT
