[The description below was written by a language model from this plasmid's Addgene catalogue record.]
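Description:
mCRISPRed pRSETB is a bacterial expression plasmid built on the commercial pRSETB backbone, totalling about 3.6 kb (a 2.9 kb backbone plus a 708 bp insert). It is maintained in E. coli as a high-copy plasmid under ampicillin selection. The record gives only catalogue fields and no feature table, so the origin of replication and other backbone elements are not itemised.

The insert encodes mCRISPRed, a red fluorescent protein of Entacmaea quadricolor (bubble-tip sea anemone) lineage, described as pH-resistant and having a long Stokes shift, meaning its emission peak is widely separated from its excitation peak. The coding sequence was introduced by Gibson assembly and is placed under the T7 promoter, so transcription depends on T7 RNA polymerase. Protein production therefore generally requires an expression host that supplies that polymerase, rather than an ordinary cloning strain. The protein is fused at its N terminus to a histidine tag, which the depositors lengthened from the backbone's original six residues to ten. A longer tag of this kind typically binds more tightly during immobilised metal affinity purification.

The construct is suited to recombinant production and purification of mCRISPRed from bacteria, for example for spectroscopic, biochemical or structural characterisation of the fluorophore. The associated publication concerns targeted in situ protein diversification and validation within organelles of mammalian cells, which fits with the protein's pH resistance. This plasmid itself is recorded only as a bacterial expression vector and contains no stated mammalian expression elements.
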