Addgene plasmid #159454: mCRISPRed pRSETB
Purpose: Expresses the pH-resistant long Stokes shift red fluorescent protein mCRISPRed
Depositing lab: Oliver Griesbeck. Depositing organization: Max Planck Institute for Biological Intelligence. Publication: Targeted In Situ Protein Diversification and Intra-organelle Validation in Mammalian Cells. Erdogan M, Fabritius A, Basquin J, Griesbeck O. Cell Chem Biol. 2020 May 21;27(5):610-621.e5. doi: 10.1016/j.chembiol.2020.02.004. Epub 2020 Mar 5. PubMed 32142629.
Backbone
  Vector backbone: pRSETB
  Backbone manufacturer: Invitrogen/Thermofisher Scientific
  Backbone size w/o insert (bp): 2901
  Total vector size (bp): 3609
  Modifications to backbone: Increased His-Tag length to 10 x from the original 6 x
  Vector type: Bacterial Expression
Growth in bacteria
  Bacterial resistance: Ampicillin, 100 μg/mL
  Growth temperature: 37°C
  Growth strain: DH5alpha
  Copy number: High Copy
Gene/Insert
  Gene/Insert name: mCRISPRed
  Species: Entacmaea quadricolor
  Insert size (bp): 708
  GenBank ID: MN844880.1 MN844880.1
  Promoter: T7
  Tag / fusion protein: 10 x His-Tag (N terminal on insert)
  Cloning method: Gibson Cloning
  Sequencing primers: 5′ TAATACGACTCACTATAGG; 3′ GCTTCCTTTCGGGCTTTGTTAGCAGCCGGATC
Terms and licenses: Academic/Nonprofit Terms; Industry Terms: Not Available to Industry
How to cite: mCRISPRed pRSETB was a gift from Oliver Griesbeck (Addgene plasmid # 159454 ; http://n2t.net/addgene:159454 ; RRID:Addgene_159454)
